Addgene plasmid #8425: pUC19 PKC zeta
Depositing lab: Frederic Mushinski. Depositing organization: National Cancer Institute (NCI). Publication: The cDNA sequence, expression pattern and protein characteristics of mouse protein kinase C-zeta. Goodnight J, Kazanietz MG, Blumberg PM, Mushinski JF, Mischak H. Gene 1992 Dec 15;122(2):305-11. 10.1016/0378-1119(92)90219-F PubMed 1487145.
Backbone
  Vector backbone: pUC19
  Backbone manufacturer: ATCC
  Backbone size w/o insert (bp): 2700
  Vector type: Bacterial Expression
Growth in bacteria
  Bacterial resistance: Ampicillin, 100 μg/mL
  Growth temperature: 37°C
  Growth strain: DH5alpha
  Copy number: High Copy
Gene/Insert
  Gene/Insert name: Mouse Protein Kinase C zeta (alt names: PKC zeta; PKCz; Protein Kinase C zeta)
  Species: M. musculus (mouse)
  Insert size (bp): 2200
  GenBank ID: M94632
  Entrez Gene: Prkcz (a.k.a. Pkcz, aPKCzeta, nPKC-zeta, zetaPKC)
  Cloning method: Restriction Enzyme; 5′ cloning site HincII (unknown if destroyed); 3′ cloning site HincII (unknown if destroyed)
  Sequencing primers: 5′ M13 Reverse; 3′ M13 Forward20
Terms and licenses: Academic/Nonprofit Terms; Industry Terms: Not Available to Industry
How to cite: pUC19 PKC zeta was a gift from Frederic Mushinski (Addgene plasmid # 8425 ; http://n2t.net/addgene:8425 ; RRID:Addgene_8425)
