[The description below was written by a language model from this plasmid's Addgene catalogue record.]
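Description:
pUC19 PKC zeta is a small, high-copy bacterial plasmid that carries the mouse protein kinase C zeta (Prkcz) cDNA in the standard pUC19 cloning vector. The backbone is about 2.7 kb and the insert about 2.2 kb, giving a construct of roughly 4.9 kb. Selection in E. coli is by ampicillin resistance. As a pUC-series vector, it replicates from a high-copy pMB1-derived origin, in line with the high copy number listed in the record.

The cDNA was cloned by restriction digestion into the HincII site of the pUC19 polylinker, with HincII recorded at both the 5′ and 3′ junctions. HincII leaves blunt ends, and the record does not say whether the sites survived ligation or which way the insert faces relative to the vector's lac promoter and lacZα region. The M13 reverse and M13 forward primer sites flanking the polylinker can be used to sequence into the insert from either end. No epitope tags, fusion partners, reporters or eukaryotic regulatory elements are listed. Although the catalogue classes the vector as bacterial expression, pUC19 is mainly a general-purpose cloning vector, and no dedicated expression design is described.

The plasmid comes from work reporting the cDNA sequence, expression pattern and protein characteristics of this atypical PKC isoform in mouse. It is best regarded as an archival source of the Prkcz cDNA, useful as a template for PCR, for subcloning into expression vectors, or for preparing hybridisation probes. No feature table was supplied, so the exact extent of the coding and untranslated regions in the insert cannot be confirmed here.
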