>Addgene plasmid #8425 | pUC19 PKC zeta | addgene partial sequence | sequence record 17317 | 8425 with M13R
TCCGGCGGCTGGCGGAGTGCGCCATGCCCAGCAGGACGGACCCCAAGATGGACCGGAGCGGCGGCCGCGT
CCGTCTGAAGGCGCACTACGGCGGGGACATCCTGATTACCAGCGTGGATGCCATGACAACATTCAAGGAC
CTCTGTGAGGAAGTGCGAGACATGTGTGGCCTGCACCAGCAGCACCCACTCACCCTCAAGTGGGTGGACA
GTGAAGGTGACCCTTGTACTGTGTCCTCACAGATGGAGCTGGAGGAGGCCTTCCGCCTGGTCTGTCAGGG
CAGGGACGAAGTGCTCATCATTCATGTTTTCCCAAGCATCCCAGAGCAGCCGGGCATGCCTTGTCCTGGA
GAAGACAAGTCCATCTACCGCCGTGGAGCCAGAAGATGGAGGAAGCTGTACCGAGCCAACGGCCACCTCT
TCCAAGCCAAGCGCTTTAACAGGGGAGCGTACTGCGGCCAGTGCAGCGAAAGGATATGGGGTCTCTCGAG
GCAGGGCTACAGGTGCATCAACTGCAAGCTGCTGGTCCATAAACGCTGCCACGTCCTCGTCCCGCTGACC
TGCAGGAGGCATATGGATTCTGTCATGCCTTCCCAAGAGCCTCCAGTAGATGGCAAGAACGATGGTGTAG
ACCTTCCTTCAGAAAAAACTGATGGAATTGCTTATATTTCTTCATCT
